Addgene plasmid #127914: pmNeonGreenHO-3xFLAG-G
Purpose: a mammalian expression backbone vector for humanized mNeonGreen-3xFlag
Depositing lab: Isei Tanida. Depositing organization: Juntendo University. Publication: Optimization of mNeonGreen for Homo sapiens increases its fluorescent intensity in mammalian cells. Tanida-Miyake E, Koike M, Uchiyama Y, Tanida I. PLoS One. 2018 Jan 17;13(1):e0191108. doi: 10.1371/journal.pone.0191108. eCollection 2018. PubMed 29342181.
Backbone
  Vector backbone: pEGFP-C1
  Backbone size w/o insert (bp): 4035
  Total vector size (bp): 4882
  Vector type: Mammalian Expression
  Selectable markers: Neomycin (select with G418)
Growth in bacteria
  Bacterial resistance: Kanamycin, 50 μg/mL
  Growth temperature: 37°C
  Growth strain: DH5alpha
  Copy number: High Copy
Gene/Insert
  Gene/Insert name: humanized mNeonGreen
  Insert size (bp): 720
  Tag / fusion protein: mNeonGreen-3xFlag (C terminal on insert)
Terms and licenses: Academic/Nonprofit Terms; Industry Terms: Not Available to Industry
How to cite: pmNeonGreenHO-3xFLAG-G was a gift from Isei Tanida (Addgene plasmid # 127914 ; http://n2t.net/addgene:127914 ; RRID:Addgene_127914)
