[The description below was written by a language model from this plasmid's Addgene catalogue record and pLannotate feature annotations shown in this document.]
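Description:
pmNeonGreenHO-3xFLAG-G is a mammalian expression backbone derived from pEGFP-C1 in which the original fluorescent protein has been replaced by mNeonGreen, a bright monomeric green/yellow fluorescent protein originating from Branchiostoma lanceolatum, here codon-optimized for human cells. The coding sequence is driven by the human cytomegalovirus immediate-early enhancer and promoter and is followed in frame by a 3xFLAG epitope, which includes an enterokinase cleavage site. A multiple cloning site sits directly after the tag, ahead of the SV40 polyadenylation signal. This layout suggests that a gene of interest cloned into the MCS would be expressed with an N-terminal mNeonGreen-3xFLAG fusion, allowing both live fluorescence imaging and anti-FLAG detection or immunoprecipitation, although the record itself describes the plasmid only as a backbone for humanized mNeonGreen-3xFLAG. A short Strep-Tag II-like fragment annotated between mNeonGreen and 3xFLAG is probably just linker sequence picked up by automated annotation. The small large T antigen, ble and bGH poly(A) fragments are likewise probably annotation artefacts or remnants of the backbone rather than functional parts.

The plasmid is maintained in E. coli at high copy through a ColE1/pUC-type origin, and an f1 origin is also present. A single NeoR/KanR (Tn5 aminoglycoside phosphotransferase) gene serves both hosts. A bacterial promoter gives kanamycin resistance in E. coli, while the SV40 enhancer/early promoter and HSV TK polyadenylation signal give G418 resistance for selecting stable mammalian transfectants. The depositor and sequencing-derived records are both 4,832 nt and carry the same features at shifted coordinates, which is slightly shorter than the 4,882 bp catalogue size.
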