Features (pLannotate 1.2.2; 16 found; start..end, strand, type, name):
     61..364     +  enhancer       CMV enhancer: human cytomegalovirus immediate early enhancer
    365..568     +  promoter       CMV promoter: human cytomegalovirus (CMV) immediate early promoter
    603..1310    +  CDS            mNeonGreen: mNeonGreen is a basic (constitutively fluorescent) green/yellow fluorescent protein published in 2013, derived from Branchiostoma lanceolatum. It is reported to be a very rapidly-maturing monomer with moderate acid sensitivity.
   1338..1360    +  CDS            Strep-Tag II (fragment): peptide that binds Strep-Tactin®, an engineered form of streptavidin
   1374..1439    +  CDS            3xFLAG: three tandem FLAG® epitope tags, followed by an enterokinase cleavage site
   1440..1496    +  misc_feature   MCS: multiple cloning site
   1513..1597    +  CDS            large T antigen (fragment): large T antigen from SV40 (simian virus 40)
   1620..1741    +  polyA_signal   SV40 poly(A) signal: SV40 polyadenylation signal
   1775..2203    -  rep_origin     f1 ori (sequence partly withheld): f1 bacteriophage origin of replication; arrow indicates direction of (+) strand synthesis
   2230..2334    +  promoter       AmpR promoter: bla
   2336..2693    +  promoter       SV40 promoter: SV40 enhancer and early promoter
   2728..3522    +  CDS            NeoR/KanR: aminoglycoside phosphotransferase from Tn5; aph(3')-II (or nptII); confers resistance to neomycin, kanamycin, and G418 (Geneticin®)
   3543..3695    +  CDS            ble (fragment): BLE_KLEPN - Experimental evidence at protein level: Swiss-Prot protein existence level 1. Binding protein with a strong affinity to the bleomycin family of antibiotics. Binds to CL990; an antimitotic-antibiotic compound. From Klebsiella pneumoniae.
   3754..3801    +  polyA_signal   HSV TK poly(A) signal: herpes simplex virus thymidine kinase polyadenylation signal (Cole and Stacy, 1985)
   3892..3908    -  polyA_signal   bGH poly(A) signal (fragment): bovine growth hormone polyadenylation signal
   4130..4718    +  rep_origin     ori: high-copy-number ColE1/pMB1/pBR322/pUC origin of replication
>Addgene plasmid #127914 | pmNeonGreenHO-3xFLAG-G | depositor full sequence | sequence record 245170 | pmNeonGreenHO-3xFLAG-G sequence 4832 bps
TAGTTATTAATAGTAATCAATTACGGGGTCATTAGTTCATAGCCCATATATGGAGTTCCGCGTTACATAA
CTTACGGTAAATGGCCCGCCTGGCTGACCGCCCAACGACCCCCGCCCATTGACGTCAATAATGACGTATG
TTCCCATAGTAACGCCAATAGGGACTTTCCATTGACGTCAATGGGTGGAGTATTTACGGTAAACTGCCCA
CTTGGCAGTACATCAAGTGTATCATATGCCAAGTACGCCCCCTATTGACGTCAATGACGGTAAATGGCCC
GCCTGGCATTATGCCCAGTACATGACCTTATGGGACTTTCCTACTTGGCAGTACATCTACGTATTAGTCA
TCGCTATTACCATGGTGATGCGGTTTTGGCAGTACATCAATGGGCGTGGATAGCGGTTTGACTCACGGGG
ATTTCCAAGTCTCCACCCCATTGACGTCAATGGGAGTTTGTTTTGGCACCAAAATCAACGGGACTTTCCA
AAATGTCGTAACAACTCCGCCCCATTGACGCAAATGGGCGGTAGGCGTGTACGGTGGGAGGTCTATATAA
GCAGAGCTGGTTTAGTGAACCGTCAGATCCGCTAGCGCCACCATGGTCAGCAAAGGCGAAGAAGACAACA
TGGCATCACTGCCAGCGACACACGAACTTCATATTTTCGGCTCCATCAATGGTGTGGACTTCGATATGGT
TGGACAGGGTACTGGGAACCCTAACGATGGATATGAGGAGTTGAACTTGAAGAGTACCAAGGGCGATCTT
CAGTTTTCACCTTGGATTCTCGTACCTCATATAGGTTATGGCTTTCATCAATATCTGCCCTATCCTGACG
GTATGTCACCTTTCCAAGCAGCTATGGTTGACGGGAGCGGTTATCAGGTTCACCGGACAATGCAGTTTGA
AGATGGAGCCTCTTTGACCGTAAATTATCGGTATACTTATGAGGGCAGCCATATTAAAGGCGAGGCTCAA
GTTAAGGGGACTGGGTTCCCCGCGGATGGTCCCGTAATGACAAACAGTCTGACGGCTGCAGACTGGTGCC
GCTCTAAGAAGACATATCCAAATGACAAGACGATTATTAGCACTTTCAAGTGGTCATACACTACAGGAAA
TGGTAAACGCTATAGGAGCACTGCCCGGACCACGTATACTTTCGCGAAGCCGATGGCGGCAAATTATTTG
AAAAACCAACCGATGTATGTGTTCAGAAAGACAGAACTCAAGCATTCTAAAACTGAACTGAACTTCAAAG
AGTGGCAGAAAGCCTTTACTGATGTAATGGGCATGGACGAACTCTATAAGTCCGGAGGTGGATCGGGAGG
TGGATCGTGGAGCCACCCGCAGTTCGAAAAAACTAGTCGGGCTGACTACAAAGACCATGACGGTGATTAT
AAAGATCATGACATCGACTACAAGGATGACGATGACAAGAGATCTCGAGCTCAAGCTTCGAATTCTGCAG
TCGACGGTACCGCGGGCCCGGGATCCACCGGATCTAGATAACTGATCATAATCAGCCATACCACATTTGT
AGAGGTTTTACTTGCTTTAAAAAACCTCCCACACCTCCCCCTGAACCTGAAACATAAAATGAATGCAATT
GTTGTTGTTAACTTGTTTATTGCAGCTTATAATGGTTACAAATAAAGCAATAGCATCACAAATTTCACAA
ATAAAGCATTTTTTTCACTGCATTCTAGTTGTGGTTTGTCCAAACTCATCAATGTATCTTAACGCGTAAA
TTGTAAGCGTTAATATTTTGTTAAAATTCGCGTTAAATTTTTGTTAAATCAGCTCATTTTTTAACCAATA
GGCCGAAATCGGCAAAATCCCTTATAAATCAAAAGAATAGACCGAGATAGGGT
[37 nt withheld, positions 1874-1910]
AAAGAACGTGGACTCCAACGTCAAAGG
[49 nt withheld, positions 1938-1986]
T
[91 nt withheld, positions 1988-2078]
G
[124 nt withheld, positions 2080-2203]
CAGGTGGCACTTTTCGGGGAAATGTGCGCGGAACCCCTATTTGTTTATTTTTCTAAATACATTCAAATAT
GTATCCGCTCATGAGACAATAACCCTGATAAATGCTTCAATAATATTGAAAAAGGAAGAGTCCTGAGGCG
GAAAGAACCAGCTGTGGAATGTGTGTCAGTTAGGGTGTGGAAAGTCCCCAGGCTCCCCAGCAGGCAGAAG
TATGCAAAGCATGCATCTCAATTAGTCAGCAACCAGGTGTGGAAAGTCCCCAGGCTCCCCAGCAGGCAGA
AGTATGCAAAGCATGCATCTCAATTAGTCAGCAACCATAGTCCCGCCCCTAACTCCGCCCATCCCGCCCC
TAACTCCGCCCAGTTCCGCCCATTCTCCGCCCCATGGCTGACTAATTTTTTTTATTTATGCAGAGGCCGA
GGCCGCCTCGGCCTCTGAGCTATTCCAGAAGTAGTGAGGAGGCTTTTTTGGAGGCCTAGGCTTTTGCAAA
GATCGATCAAGAGACAGGATGAGGATCGTTTCGCATGATTGAACAAGATGGATTGCACGCAGGTTCTCCG
GCCGCTTGGGTGGAGAGGCTATTCGGCTATGACTGGGCACAACAGACAATCGGCTGCTCTGATGCCGCCG
TGTTCCGGCTGTCAGCGCAGGGGCGCCCGGTTCTTTTTGTCAAGACCGACCTGTCCGGTGCCCTGAATGA
ACTGCAAGACGAGGCAGCGCGGCTATCGTGGCTGGCCACGACGGGCGTTCCTTGCGCAGCTGTGCTCGAC
GTTGTCACTGAAGCGGGAAGGGACTGGCTGCTATTGGGCGAAGTGCCGGGGCAGGATCTCCTGTCATCTC
ACCTTGCTCCTGCCGAGAAAGTATCCATCATGGCTGATGCAATGCGGCGGCTGCATACGCTTGATCCGGC
TACCTGCCCATTCGACCACCAAGCGAAACATCGCATCGAGCGAGCACGTACTCGGATGGAAGCCGGTCTT
GTCGATCAGGATGATCTGGACGAAGAGCATCAGGGGCTCGCGCCAGCCGAACTGTTCGCCAGGCTCAAGG
CGAGCATGCCCGACGGCGAGGATCTCGTCGTGACCCATGGCGATGCCTGCTTGCCGAATATCATGGTGGA
AAATGGCCGCTTTTCTGGATTCATCGACTGTGGCCGGCTGGGTGTGGCGGACCGCTATCAGGACATAGCG
TTGGCTACCCGTGATATTGCTGAAGAGCTTGGCGGCGAATGGGCTGACCGCTTCCTCGTGCTTTACGGTA
TCGCCGCTCCCGATTCGCAGCGCATCGCCTTCTATCGCCTTCTTGACGAGTTCTTCTGAGCGGGACTCTG
GGGTTCGAAATGACCGACCAAGCGACGCCCAACCTGCCATCACGAGATTTCGATTCCACCGCCGCCTTCT
ATGAAAGGTTGGGCTTCGGAATCGTTTTCCGGGACGCCGGCTGGATGATCCTCCAGCGCGGGGATCTCAT
GCTGGAGTTCTTCGCCCACCCTAGGGGGAGGCTAACTGAAACACGGAAGGAGACAATACCGGAAGGAACC
CGCGCTATGACGGCAATAAAAAGACAGAATAAAACGCACGGTGTTGGGTCGTTTGTTCATAAACGCGGGG
TTCGGTCCCAGGGCTGGCACTCTGTCGATACCCCACCGAGACCCCATTGGGGCCAATACGCCCGCGTTTC
TTCCTTTTCCCCACCCCACCCCCCAAGTTCGGGTGAAGGCCCAGGGCTCGCAGCCAACGTCGGGGCGGCA
GGCCCTGCCATAGCCTCAGGTTACTCATATATACTTTAGATTGATTTAAAACTTCATTTTTAATTTAAAA
GGATCTAGGTGAAGATCCTTTTTGATAATCTCATGACCAAAATCCCTTAACGTGAGTTTTCGTTCCACTG
AGCGTCAGACCCCGTAGAAAAGATCAAAGGATCTTCTTGAGATCCTTTTTTTCTGCGCGTAATCTGCTGC
TTGCAAACAAAAAAACCACCGCTACCAGCGGTGGTTTGTTTGCCGGATCAAGAGCTACCAACTCTTTTTC
CGAAGGTAACTGGCTTCAGCAGAGCGCAGATACCAAATACTGTCCTTCTAGTGTAGCCGTAGTTAGGCCA
CCACTTCAAGAACTCTGTAGCACCGCCTACATACCTCGCTCTGCTAATCCTGTTACCAGTGGCTGCTGCC
AGTGGCGATAAGTCGTGTCTTACCGGGTTGGACTCAAGACGATAGTTACCGGATAAGGCGCAGCGGTCGG
GCTGAACGGGGGGTTCGTGCACACAGCCCAGCTTGGAGCGAACGACCTACACCGAACTGAGATACCTACA
GCGTGAGCTATGAGAAAGCGCCACGCTTCCCGAAGGGAGAAAGGCGGACAGGTATCCGGTAAGCGGCAGG
GTCGGAACAGGAGAGCGCACGAGGGAGCTTCCAGGGGGAAACGCCTGGTATCTTTATAGTCCTGTCGGGT
TTCGCCACCTCTGACTTGAGCGTCGATTTTTGTGATGCTCGTCAGGGGGGCGGAGCCTATGGAAAAACGC
CAGCAACGCGGCCTTTTTACGGTTCCTGGCCTTTTGCTGGCCTTTTGCTCACATGTTCTTTCCTGCGTTA
TCCCCTGATTCTGTGGATAACCGTATTACCGCCATGCAT
