Features (pLannotate 1.2.2; 17 found; start..end, strand, type, name):
      1..304     +  enhancer       CMV enhancer: human cytomegalovirus immediate early enhancer
    305..508     +  promoter       CMV promoter: human cytomegalovirus (CMV) immediate early promoter
    543..1250    +  CDS            mNeonGreen: mNeonGreen is a basic (constitutively fluorescent) green/yellow fluorescent protein published in 2013, derived from Branchiostoma lanceolatum. It is reported to be a very rapidly-maturing monomer with moderate acid sensitivity.
   1278..1300    +  CDS            Strep-Tag II (fragment): peptide that binds Strep-Tactin®, an engineered form of streptavidin
   1314..1379    +  CDS            3xFLAG: three tandem FLAG® epitope tags, followed by an enterokinase cleavage site
   1380..1436    +  misc_feature   MCS: multiple cloning site
   1453..1537    +  CDS            large T antigen (fragment): large T antigen from SV40 (simian virus 40)
   1560..1681    +  polyA_signal   SV40 poly(A) signal: SV40 polyadenylation signal
   1715..2143    -  rep_origin     f1 ori (sequence partly withheld): f1 bacteriophage origin of replication; arrow indicates direction of (+) strand synthesis
   2170..2274    +  promoter       AmpR promoter: bla
   2276..2633    +  promoter       SV40 promoter: SV40 enhancer and early promoter
   2668..3462    +  CDS            NeoR/KanR: aminoglycoside phosphotransferase from Tn5; aph(3')-II (or nptII); confers resistance to neomycin, kanamycin, and G418 (Geneticin®)
   3483..3635    +  CDS            ble (fragment): BLE_KLEPN - Experimental evidence at protein level: Swiss-Prot protein existence level 1. Binding protein with a strong affinity to the bleomycin family of antibiotics. Binds to CL990; an antimitotic-antibiotic compound. From Klebsiella pneumoniae.
   3694..3741    +  polyA_signal   HSV TK poly(A) signal: herpes simplex virus thymidine kinase polyadenylation signal (Cole and Stacy, 1985)
   3832..3848    -  polyA_signal   bGH poly(A) signal (fragment): bovine growth hormone polyadenylation signal
   4070..4658    +  rep_origin     ori: high-copy-number ColE1/pMB1/pBR322/pUC origin of replication
   4773..4832    +  enhancer       CMV enhancer (fragment): human cytomegalovirus immediate early enhancer
>Addgene plasmid #127914 | pmNeonGreenHO-3xFLAG-G | addgene full sequence | sequence record 252344 | Addgene NGS Result
CGTTACATAACTTACGGTAAATGGCCCGCCTGGCTGACCGCCCAACGACCCCCGCCCATTGACGTCAATA
ATGACGTATGTTCCCATAGTAACGCCAATAGGGACTTTCCATTGACGTCAATGGGTGGAGTATTTACGGT
AAACTGCCCACTTGGCAGTACATCAAGTGTATCATATGCCAAGTACGCCCCCTATTGACGTCAATGACGG
TAAATGGCCCGCCTGGCATTATGCCCAGTACATGACCTTATGGGACTTTCCTACTTGGCAGTACATCTAC
GTATTAGTCATCGCTATTACCATGGTGATGCGGTTTTGGCAGTACATCAATGGGCGTGGATAGCGGTTTG
ACTCACGGGGATTTCCAAGTCTCCACCCCATTGACGTCAATGGGAGTTTGTTTTGGCACCAAAATCAACG
GGACTTTCCAAAATGTCGTAACAACTCCGCCCCATTGACGCAAATGGGCGGTAGGCGTGTACGGTGGGAG
GTCTATATAAGCAGAGCTGGTTTAGTGAACCGTCAGATCCGCTAGCGCCACCATGGTCAGCAAAGGCGAA
GAAGACAACATGGCATCACTGCCAGCGACACACGAACTTCATATTTTCGGCTCCATCAATGGTGTGGACT
TCGATATGGTTGGACAGGGTACTGGGAACCCTAACGATGGATATGAGGAGTTGAACTTGAAGAGTACCAA
GGGCGATCTTCAGTTTTCACCTTGGATTCTCGTACCTCATATAGGTTATGGCTTTCATCAATATCTGCCC
TATCCTGACGGTATGTCACCTTTCCAAGCAGCTATGGTTGACGGGAGCGGTTATCAGGTTCACCGGACAA
TGCAGTTTGAAGATGGAGCCTCTTTGACCGTAAATTATCGGTATACTTATGAGGGCAGCCATATTAAAGG
CGAGGCTCAAGTTAAGGGGACTGGGTTCCCCGCGGATGGTCCCGTAATGACAAACAGTCTGACGGCTGCA
GACTGGTGCCGCTCTAAGAAGACATATCCAAATGACAAGACGATTATTAGCACTTTCAAGTGGTCATACA
CTACAGGAAATGGTAAACGCTATAGGAGCACTGCCCGGACCACGTATACTTTCGCGAAGCCGATGGCGGC
AAATTATTTGAAAAACCAACCGATGTATGTGTTCAGAAAGACAGAACTCAAGCATTCTAAAACTGAACTG
AACTTCAAAGAGTGGCAGAAAGCCTTTACTGATGTAATGGGCATGGACGAACTCTATAAGTCCGGAGGTG
GATCGGGAGGTGGATCGTGGAGCCACCCGCAGTTCGAAAAAACTAGTCGGGCTGACTACAAAGACCATGA
CGGTGATTATAAAGATCATGACATCGACTACAAGGATGACGATGACAAGAGATCTCGAGCTCAAGCTTCG
AATTCTGCAGTCGACGGTACCGCGGGCCCGGGATCCACCGGATCTAGATAACTGATCATAATCAGCCATA
CCACATTTGTAGAGGTTTTACTTGCTTTAAAAAACCTCCCACACCTCCCCCTGAACCTGAAACATAAAAT
GAATGCAATTGTTGTTGTTAACTTGTTTATTGCAGCTTATAATGGTTACAAATAAAGCAATAGCATCACA
AATTTCACAAATAAAGCATTTTTTTCACTGCATTCTAGTTGTGGTTTGTCCAAACTCATCAATGTATCTT
AACGCGTAAATTGTAAGCGTTAATATTTTGTTAAAATTCGCGTTAAATTTTTGTTAAATCAGCTCATTTT
TTAACCAATAGGCCGAAATCGGCAAAATCCCTTATAAATCAAAAGAATAGACCGAGATAGGGT
[37 nt withheld, positions 1814-1850]
AAAGAACGTGGACTCCAACGTCAAAGG
[49 nt withheld, positions 1878-1926]
T
[91 nt withheld, positions 1928-2018]
G
[124 nt withheld, positions 2020-2143]
CAGGTGGCACTTTTCGGGGAAATGTGCGCGGAACCCCTATTTGTTTATTTTTCTAAATACATTCAAATAT
GTATCCGCTCATGAGACAATAACCCTGATAAATGCTTCAATAATATTGAAAAAGGAAGAGTCCTGAGGCG
GAAAGAACCAGCTGTGGAATGTGTGTCAGTTAGGGTGTGGAAAGTCCCCAGGCTCCCCAGCAGGCAGAAG
TATGCAAAGCATGCATCTCAATTAGTCAGCAACCAGGTGTGGAAAGTCCCCAGGCTCCCCAGCAGGCAGA
AGTATGCAAAGCATGCATCTCAATTAGTCAGCAACCATAGTCCCGCCCCTAACTCCGCCCATCCCGCCCC
TAACTCCGCCCAGTTCCGCCCATTCTCCGCCCCATGGCTGACTAATTTTTTTTATTTATGCAGAGGCCGA
GGCCGCCTCGGCCTCTGAGCTATTCCAGAAGTAGTGAGGAGGCTTTTTTGGAGGCCTAGGCTTTTGCAAA
GATCGATCAAGAGACAGGATGAGGATCGTTTCGCATGATTGAACAAGATGGATTGCACGCAGGTTCTCCG
GCCGCTTGGGTGGAGAGGCTATTCGGCTATGACTGGGCACAACAGACAATCGGCTGCTCTGATGCCGCCG
TGTTCCGGCTGTCAGCGCAGGGGCGCCCGGTTCTTTTTGTCAAGACCGACCTGTCCGGTGCCCTGAATGA
ACTGCAAGACGAGGCAGCGCGGCTATCGTGGCTGGCCACGACGGGCGTTCCTTGCGCAGCTGTGCTCGAC
GTTGTCACTGAAGCGGGAAGGGACTGGCTGCTATTGGGCGAAGTGCCGGGGCAGGATCTCCTGTCATCTC
ACCTTGCTCCTGCCGAGAAAGTATCCATCATGGCTGATGCAATGCGGCGGCTGCATACGCTTGATCCGGC
TACCTGCCCATTCGACCACCAAGCGAAACATCGCATCGAGCGAGCACGTACTCGGATGGAAGCCGGTCTT
GTCGATCAGGATGATCTGGACGAAGAGCATCAGGGGCTCGCGCCAGCCGAACTGTTCGCCAGGCTCAAGG
CGAGCATGCCCGACGGCGAGGATCTCGTCGTGACCCATGGCGATGCCTGCTTGCCGAATATCATGGTGGA
AAATGGCCGCTTTTCTGGATTCATCGACTGTGGCCGGCTGGGTGTGGCGGACCGCTATCAGGACATAGCG
TTGGCTACCCGTGATATTGCTGAAGAGCTTGGCGGCGAATGGGCTGACCGCTTCCTCGTGCTTTACGGTA
TCGCCGCTCCCGATTCGCAGCGCATCGCCTTCTATCGCCTTCTTGACGAGTTCTTCTGAGCGGGACTCTG
GGGTTCGAAATGACCGACCAAGCGACGCCCAACCTGCCATCACGAGATTTCGATTCCACCGCCGCCTTCT
ATGAAAGGTTGGGCTTCGGAATCGTTTTCCGGGACGCCGGCTGGATGATCCTCCAGCGCGGGGATCTCAT
GCTGGAGTTCTTCGCCCACCCTAGGGGGAGGCTAACTGAAACACGGAAGGAGACAATACCGGAAGGAACC
CGCGCTATGACGGCAATAAAAAGACAGAATAAAACGCACGGTGTTGGGTCGTTTGTTCATAAACGCGGGG
TTCGGTCCCAGGGCTGGCACTCTGTCGATACCCCACCGAGACCCCATTGGGGCCAATACGCCCGCGTTTC
TTCCTTTTCCCCACCCCACCCCCCAAGTTCGGGTGAAGGCCCAGGGCTCGCAGCCAACGTCGGGGCGGCA
GGCCCTGCCATAGCCTCAGGTTACTCATATATACTTTAGATTGATTTAAAACTTCATTTTTAATTTAAAA
GGATCTAGGTGAAGATCCTTTTTGATAATCTCATGACCAAAATCCCTTAACGTGAGTTTTCGTTCCACTG
AGCGTCAGACCCCGTAGAAAAGATCAAAGGATCTTCTTGAGATCCTTTTTTTCTGCGCGTAATCTGCTGC
TTGCAAACAAAAAAACCACCGCTACCAGCGGTGGTTTGTTTGCCGGATCAAGAGCTACCAACTCTTTTTC
CGAAGGTAACTGGCTTCAGCAGAGCGCAGATACCAAATACTGTTCTTCTAGTGTAGCCGTAGTTAGGCCA
CCACTTCAAGAACTCTGTAGCACCGCCTACATACCTCGCTCTGCTAATCCTGTTACCAGTGGCTGCTGCC
AGTGGCGATAAGTCGTGTCTTACCGGGTTGGACTCAAGACGATAGTTACCGGATAAGGCGCAGCGGTCGG
GCTGAACGGGGGGTTCGTGCACACAGCCCAGCTTGGAGCGAACGACCTACACCGAACTGAGATACCTACA
GCGTGAGCTATGAGAAAGCGCCACGCTTCCCGAAGGGAGAAAGGCGGACAGGTATCCGGTAAGCGGCAGG
GTCGGAACAGGAGAGCGCACGAGGGAGCTTCCAGGGGGAAACGCCTGGTATCTTTATAGTCCTGTCGGGT
TTCGCCACCTCTGACTTGAGCGTCGATTTTTGTGATGCTCGTCAGGGGGGCGGAGCCTATGGAAAAACGC
CAGCAACGCGGCCTTTTTACGGTTCCTGGCCTTTTGCTGGCCTTTTGCTCACATGTTCTTTCCTGCGTTA
TCCCCTGATTCTGTGGATAACCGTATTACCGCCATGCATTAGTTATTAATAGTAATCAATTACGGGGTCA
TTAGTTCATAGCCCATATATGGAGTTCCG
